Addgene plasmid #232748: pIVT-eeBxb1
Purpose: IVT template for making modRNA encoding eeBxb1
Depositing lab: Kate Galloway. Depositing organization: Massachusetts Institute of Technology. Publication: STRAIGHT-IN Dual: a platform for dual, single-copy integrations of DNA payloads and gene circuits into human induced pluripotent stem cells. Blanch-Asensio A, Ploessl DS, Wang NB, Mummery CL, Galloway KE, Davis RP. bioRxiv [Preprint]. 2024 Oct 17:2024.10.17.616637. doi: 10.1101/2024.10.17.616637. PubMed 39464154.
Backbone
  Vector backbone: pENTR4
  Backbone size w/o insert (bp): 1600
  Total vector size (bp): 3972
  Vector type: in vitro transcription
Growth in bacteria
  Bacterial resistance: Kanamycin, 50 μg/mL
  Growth temperature: 30°C
  Growth strain: NEB Stable
  Growth instructions: do not overgrow, as the segmented polyA track encoded on the plasmid can truncate in vivo.
  Copy number: Unknown
Gene/Insert
  Gene/Insert name: Bxb1
  Species: Synthetic
  Insert size (bp): 1557
  Mutation: V74A, E229K, V375I
  Tag / fusion protein: SV40 NLS (N terminal on insert); HA (N terminal on insert)
  Cloning method: Golden Gate
  Sequencing primers: 5′ GGGAAACGCCTGGTATCTTT
Terms and licenses: Academic/Nonprofit Terms; Industry Terms: Not Available to Industry
Depositor comments: The 5' and 3' beta globin UTR sequences flanking the ORF were based on previous literature for effective modRNA expression in hiPSCs: 10.1016/j.crmeth.2022.100290 To generate linear IVT template, digest the plasmid with MluI. The vector encodes a segmented polyA track, obviating the need for polyadenylation after IVT (doi: 10.1261/rna.069286.118). Due to the inability of nanopore sequencing to accurately read long polyN stretches and the possibility of polyA truncation, the actual length of the polyA tail may differ when propagating the vector. In our hands, we have not seen measurable differences in expression across different plasmid preparations.
How to cite: pIVT-eeBxb1 was a gift from Kate Galloway (Addgene plasmid # 232748 ; http://n2t.net/addgene:232748 ; RRID:Addgene_232748)
