[The description below was written by a language model from this plasmid's Addgene catalogue record and pLannotate feature annotations shown in this document.]
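Description:
pIVT-eeBxb1 is a small bacterial plasmid built on a pENTR4 backbone that serves as a template for in vitro transcription rather than for expression in cells directly. It is propagated in E. coli through a high-copy ColE1/pUC-type origin and selected with kanamycin via an aminoglycoside phosphotransferase gene. The catalogue lists a total size of 3,972 bp, while the sequenced record is 3,926 nt. The depositor notes that the plasmid-encoded poly(A) stretch is hard to read by nanopore sequencing and can shorten during propagation, which may account for the difference.

The payload is a T7 promoter driving a synthetic open reading frame for eeBxb1, a variant of the Bxb1 serine integrase carrying the V74A, E229K and V375I substitutions. The record lists an SV40 nuclear localisation signal and an HA epitope tag at the N terminus. The automated annotation picks up only a short HA-like match, and it does not annotate the integrase coding region at all. The ORF is flanked by 5′ and 3′ β-globin untranslated regions chosen for effective modified-mRNA expression in human induced pluripotent stem cells. The feature table's "HBB" and "β-globin poly(A)" hits downstream of the ORF probably correspond to this 3′ UTR region. A segmented poly(A) tract is encoded after the UTR, so transcripts made from the MluI-linearised template already carry a tail and need no enzymatic polyadenylation.

The resulting modRNA provides transient integrase expression. The associated work uses it for site-specific, single-copy integration of DNA payloads and gene circuits into landing pads in hiPSCs.
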