Features (pLannotate 1.2.2; 6 found; start..end, strand, type, name):
    180..768     +  rep_origin     ori: high-copy-number ColE1/pMB1/pBR322/pUC origin of replication
    805..821     +  promoter       T7 promoter (fragment): promoter for bacteriophage T7 RNA polymerase
    933..953     +  CDS            3xHA (fragment): three tandem HA epitope tags
   2480..2557    +  CDS            HBB (fragment): HBB_PONPY - Experimental evidence at transcript level: Swiss-Prot protein existence level 2. Involved in oxygen transport from the lung to the various peripheral tissues. From Pongo pygmaeus (Bornean orangutan).
   2561..2955    +  polyA_signal   β-globin poly(A): human β-globin polyadenylation signal
   3207..90      +  CDS            KanR (across the origin): aminoglycoside phosphotransferase; aph(3')-Ia; confers resistance to kanamycin in bacteria or G418 (Geneticin®) in eukaryotes
>Addgene plasmid #232748 | pIVT-eeBxb1 | addgene full sequence | sequence record 465510 | Addgene NGS Result
TTACAGAAACGGCTTTTTCAAAAATATGGTATTGATAATCCTGATATGAATAAATTGCAGTTTCATTTGA
TGCTCGATGAGTTTTTCTAATCAGAATTGGTTAATTGGTTGTAACATTATTCAGATTGGGCCCCGTTCCA
CTGAGCGTCAGACCCCGTAGAAAAGATCAAAGGATCTTCTTGAGATCCTTTTTTTCTGCGCGTAATCTGC
TGCTTGCAAACAAAAAAACCACCGCTACCAGCGGTGGTTTGTTTGCCGGATCAAGAGCTACCAACTCTTT
TTCCGAAGGTAACTGGCTTCAGCAGAGCGCAGATACCAAATACTGTTCTTCTAGTGTAGCCGTAGTTAGG
CCACCACTTCAAGAACTCTGTAGCACCGCCTACATACCTCGCTCTGCTAATCCTGTTACCAGTGGCTGCT
GCCAGTGGCGATAAGTCGTGTCTTACCGGGTTGGACTCAAGACGATAGTTACCGGATAAGGCGCAGCGGT
CGGGCTGAACGGGGGGTTCGTGCACACAGCCCAGCTTGGAGCGAACGACCTACACCGAACTGAGATACCT
ACAGCGTGAGCTATGAGAAAGCGCCACGCTTCCCGAAGGGAGAAAGGCGGACAGGTATCCGGTAAGCGGC
AGGGTCGGAACAGGAGAGCGCACGAGGGAGCTTCCAGGGGGAAACGCCTGGTATCTTTATAGTCCTGTCG
GGTTTCGCCACCTCTGACTTGAGCGTCGATTTTTGTGATGCTCGTCAGGGGGGCGGAGCCTATGGAAAAA
CGCCAGCAACGCGGCCTTTTTACGGTTCCTGGCCTAATACGACTCACTATAAGGCTCCTGGGCAACGTGC
TGGTCTGTGTGCTGGCCCATCACTTTGGCAAAGCACGCTACCGGTCAATGCGACCCGCCACCATGCCAAA
AAAGAAAAGAAAAGTGTATCCCTATGATGTCCCCGATTATGCCGGTTCAAGAGCCCTGGTCGTGATTAGA
CTGAGCCGAGTGACAGACGCCACCACAAGTCCCGAGAGACAGCTGGAATCATGCCAGCAGCTCTGTGCTC
AGCGGGGTTGGGATGTGGTCGGCGTGGCAGAGGATCTGGACGTGAGCGGGGCCGTCGATCCATTCGACAG
AAAGAGGAGGCCCAACCTGGCAAGATGGCTCGCTTTCGAGGAACAGCCCTTTGATGCCATCGTCGCCTAC
AGAGTGGACCGGCTGACCCGCTCAATTCGACATCTCCAGCAGCTGGTGCATTGGGCTGAGGACCACAAGA
AACTGGTGGTCAGCGCAACAGAAGCCCACTTCGATACTACCACACCTTTTGCCGCTGTGGTCATCGCACT
GATGGGCACTGTGGCCCAGATGGAGCTCGAAGCTATCAAGGAGCGAAACAGGAGCGCAGCCCATTTCAAT
ATTAGGGCCGGTAAATACAGAGGCTCCCTGCCCCCTTGGGGATATCTCCCTACCAGGGTGGATGGGGAGT
GGAGACTGGTGCCAGACCCCGTCCAGAGAGAGCGGATTCTGGAAGTGTACCACAGAGTGGTCGATAACCA
CGAACCACTCCATCTGGTGGCACACGACCTGAATAGACGCGGCGTGCTCTCTCCAAAGGATTATTTTGCT
CAGCTGCAGGGAAGAGAGCCACAGGGAAGAAAATGGAGTGCTACTGCACTGAAGAGATCTATGATCAGTG
AGGCTATGCTGGGTTACGCAACACTCAATGGCAAAACTGTCCGGGACGATGACGGAGCCCCTCTGGTGAG
GGCTGAGCCTATTCTCACCAGAGAGCAGCTCGAAGCTCTGCGGGCAGAACTGGTCAAGACTAGTCGCGCC
AAACCTGCCGTGAGCACCCCAAGCCTGCTCCTGAGGGTGCTGTTCTGCGCCGTCTGTGGAGAGCCAGCAT
ACAAGTTTGCCGGCGGAGGGCGCAAACATCCCCGCTATCGATGCAGGAGCATGGGGTTCCCTAAGCACTG
TGGAAACGGGACAGTGGCCATGGCTGAGTGGGACGCCTTTTGCGAGGAACAGGTGCTGGATCTCCTGGGT
GACGCTGAGCGGCTGGAAAAAGTGTGGGTGGCAGGATCTGACTCCGCTATCGAGCTGGCAGAAGTCAATG
CCGAGCTCGTGGATCTGACTTCCCTCATCGGATCTCCTGCATATAGAGCTGGGTCCCCACAGAGAGAAGC
TCTGGACGCACGAATTGCTGCACTCGCTGCTAGACAGGAGGAACTGGAGGGCCTGGAGGCCAGGCCCTCT
GGATGGGAGTGGCGAGAAACCGGACAGAGGTTTGGGGATTGGTGGAGGGAGCAGGACACCGCAGCCAAGA
ACACATGGCTGAGATCCATGAATGTCCGGCTCACATTCGACGTGCGCGGTGGCCTGACTCGAACCATCGA
TTTTGGCGACCTGCAGGAGTATGAACAGCACCTGAGACTGGGGTCCGTGGTCGAAAGACTGCACACTGGG
ATGTCCTAGCAACCTCGAGCTCAAGCTTCGAATTCACCCCACCAGTGCAGGCTGCCTATCAGAAAGTGGT
GGCTGGTGTGGCTAATGCCCTGGCCCACAAGTATCACTAAGCTCGCTTTCTTGCTGTCCAATTTCTATTA
AAGGTTCCTTTGTTCCCTAAGTCCAACTACTAAACTGGGGGATATTATGAAGGGCCTTGAGCATCTGGAT
TCTGCCTAATAAAAAACATTTATTTTCATTGCAATGATGTATTTAAATTATTTCTGAATATTTTACTAAA
AAGGGAATGTGGGAGGTCAGTGCATTTAAAACATAAAGAAATGAAGAGCTAGTTCAAACCTTGGGAAAAT
ACACTATATCTTAAACTCCATGAAAGAAGGTGAGGCTGCAAACAGCTAATGCACATTGGCAACAGCCCCT
GATGCCTATGCCTTATTCATCCCTCAGAAAAGGATTCAAGTAGAGGCTTGATTTGGAGGTTAAAGTTTTG
CTATGCTGTATTTTACCGAATCGGATTTTGTTTTTAATATTTCAAAAAAAAAAAAAAAAAAAAAAAAAAA
AAAAAAAAAAAAAAAAAAAAAAAAAAAAAAAAAAAAAAAAAAAAAAAAAACGCGTCGAAGGGAATTAATT
CTTGAAGACGAAAGGGCCAGGTGGCACGTGTCTCAAAATCTCTGATGTTACATTGCACAAGATAAAAATA
TATCATCATGAACAATAAAACTGTCTGCTTACATAAACAGTAATACAAGGGGTGTTATGAGCCATATTCA
ACGGGAAACGTCGAGGCCGCGATTAAATTCCAACATGGATGCTGATTTATATGGGTATAAATGGGCTCGC
GATAATGTCGGGCAATCAGGTGCGACAATCTATCGCTTGTATGGGAAGCCCGATGCGCCAGAGTTGTTTC
TGAAACATGGCAAAGGTAGCGTTGCCAATGATGTTACAGATGAGATGGTCAGACTAAACTGGCTGACGGA
ATTTATGCCTCTTCCGACCATCAAGCATTTTATCCGTACTCCTGGTGATGCATGGTTACTCACCACTGCG
ATCCCCGGAAAAACAGCATTCCAGGTATTAGAAGAATATCCTGATTCAGGTGAAAATATTGTTGATGCGC
TGGCAGTGTTCCTGCGCCGGTTGCATTCGATTCCTGTTTGTAATTGTCCTTTTAACAGCGATCGCGTATT
TCGTCTAGCTCAGGCGCAATCACGAATGAATAACGGTTTGGTTGATGCGAGTGATTTTGATGACGAGCGT
AATGGCTGGCCTGTTGAACAAGTCTGGAAAGAAATGCATAAACTTTTGCCATTCTCACCGGATTCAGTCG
TCACTCATGGTGATTTCTCACTTGATAACCTTATTTTTGACGAGGGGAAATTAATAGGTTGTATTGATGT
TGGACGAGTCGGAATCGCAGACCGATACCAGGATCTTGCCATCCTATGGAACTGCCTCGGTGAGTTTTCT
CCTTCA
